>Addgene plasmid #15043 | pSP64T X11 (DM#103) | addgene partial sequence | sequence record 21607 | SP6 5'-ATTTAGGTGACACTATAG-3'
NCNGNNTTTTGCGAGCTAGAATAAACGCTCAACTTTGGCAGATAATTCCGACCTCTTTGATTTCTTTTTC
AGCTAGCCTCTGGAACATGTTAGCATAGATCTTTTTCTCTCGCTCTGTCTGCTGGCGGATGCGAATCTGG
CACTGCCCTAGCTGGGCACGAGCAGCTCTGTTGGCTGGATATAGCTGGAGCACTTTTGCAAAGTCATCCC
TAGCAAGCTCCAAGTCGTTGGAGCACATGTAGGCTTCTCCCCTACGGAAAAGTCCCTTTTCGTTGCTGGG
GTCCCGTTCAAGAGCCTTGTTGCAGTGCTCTAGTGCTGCTCGGTGCTCCCCCAGCTTGAGGTAACATGCA
GCCAGGTTTAAAGAAGCTGCCAATATAAGAGATTTAGCTTACCCCTCACCAGTACCAATGGCTCCGACCC
GTCACTGGGTTACCCCCCTGCTCCTCTTGTGTTGCTCCGGGATCTGTGGCGCCATCCAGTGGCTTGGGCT
CACCGTAAATGGCAGCCGGGTGGCCTGGAATGAGAGCGAACACTGTCGCTTGCTGGACGGTCTAGTCCCT
GACCAGTCGCAACTCTGCAAGAGGAATCTTGAACTGATGCAAAGTGTCGTTAATGCTGCCAAACAGACCA
AGCAAACNTGCCAAANNCCCTCATCTGACATGCGCTGNGACGTGCTCTCATAANAGAAGCCNAAAGCTNC
NCCCTGANTGAGCAANGTACAGGAATCTGCTTTGTTATGCTCNGCCTCTGCACTCTCANCAACATGCGCG
TGCTGTGCTCGGGGACTGCCANTGCTCTGTGTGCACCCACTAG
