[The description below was written by a language model from this plasmid's Addgene catalogue record.]
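Description:
pSP64T X11 (DM#103) carries the Xenopus laevis Xwnt-11 cDNA (Entrez gene wnt11b.L) in the pSP64T backbone, which is listed at about 3.26 kb without the insert. The catalogue classes it as a bacterial expression vector. However, pSP64T is generally known as an SP6 in vitro transcription vector, in which a cloned cDNA sits downstream of an SP6 phage promoter and is flanked by Xenopus β-globin untranslated sequences that help stabilise the synthetic mRNA and promote its translation. The listing of SP6 as the 5′ sequencing primer fits this layout, but no feature table is provided, so the exact arrangement of elements cannot be confirmed here. The plasmid is maintained in E. coli at high copy number under ampicillin selection.

The insert was cloned by restriction digestion with EcoRI at both ends, and the record does not say whether these sites survive. Because the same enzyme was used on both sides, the orientation relative to the SP6 promoter cannot be inferred from the cloning sites, and the record refers readers to the depositor's map. According to the depositor's comments, the insert is not limited to the coding region and includes roughly 360 bp of native 5′ UTR and 750 bp of native 3′ UTR. The total insert size is not stated, and no tags or fusion partners are recorded.

The associated publication describes Xwnt-11 as a maternally expressed Xenopus wnt gene. A construct of this type is typically used as a template for SP6 transcription of RNA, for example for injection into Xenopus oocytes or embryos. The record itself does not state a specific application.
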