Addgene plasmid #15043: pSP64T X11 (DM#103)
Depositing lab: Douglas Melton. Depositing organization: Harvard University. Publication: Xwnt-11: a maternally expressed Xenopus wnt gene. Ku M, Melton DA. Development. 1993 Dec . 119(4):1161-73. PubMed 8306880.
Backbone
  Vector backbone: pSP64T
  Backbone size w/o insert (bp): 3260
  Vector type: Bacterial Expression
Growth in bacteria
  Bacterial resistance: Ampicillin, 100 μg/mL
  Growth temperature: 37°C
  Growth strain: DH5alpha
  Copy number: High Copy
Gene/Insert
  Gene/Insert name: Xwnt-11
  Species: X. laevis (frog)
  Entrez Gene: wnt11b.L (a.k.a. XELAEV_18038627mg, WNT11, wnt-11, wnt11b, xwnt11)
  Cloning method: Restriction Enzyme; 5′ cloning site EcoRI (unknown if destroyed); 3′ cloning site EcoRI (unknown if destroyed)
  Sequencing primers: 5′ SP6
Terms and licenses: Academic/Nonprofit Terms; Industry Terms: Not Available to Industry
Depositor comments: Insert includes 360 bp of 5' UTR and 750 bp of 3' UTR. See author's map for more information.
How to cite: pSP64T X11 (DM#103) was a gift from Douglas Melton (Addgene plasmid # 15043 ; http://n2t.net/addgene:15043 ; RRID:Addgene_15043)
